Addgene plasmid #45927: pEGFPN1-Hs beta1
Depositing lab: James Hurley. Depositing organization: National Institute of Diabetes & Digestive & Kidney Diseases (NIDDK). Publication: Structural basis for recruitment and activation of the AP-1 clathrin adaptor complex by Arf1. Ren X, Farias GG, Canagarajah BJ, Bonifacino JS, Hurley JH. Cell. 2013 Feb 14;152(4):755-67. doi: 10.1016/j.cell.2012.12.042. PubMed 23415225.
Backbone
  Vector backbone: pEGFP-N1
  Backbone manufacturer: Clontech
  Backbone size w/o insert (bp): 4700
  Total vector size (bp): 7514
  Vector type: Mammalian Expression
Growth in bacteria
  Bacterial resistance: Kanamycin, 50 μg/mL
  Growth temperature: 37°C
  Growth strain: DH5alpha
  Copy number: Unknown
Gene/Insert
  Gene/Insert name: Hs Beta1 adaptin
  Species: H. sapiens (human)
  Insert size (bp): 2814
  Entrez Gene: AP1B1 (a.k.a. ADTB1, AP105A, BAM22, CLAPB2, KIDAR)
  Tag / fusion protein: GFP (C terminal on backbone)
  Cloning method: Restriction Enzyme; 5′ cloning site HindIII (not destroyed); 3′ cloning site EcoRI (not destroyed)
  Sequencing primers: 5′ EGFP-N Sequencing Primer (#6479-1); 3′ EGFP-C Sequencing Primer (#6478-1)
Resource information
  A portion of this plasmid was derived from a plasmid made by: From Dr. Juan Bonifacino’s lab at NIH: Hs beta1/pGADT7
Terms and licenses: Academic/Nonprofit Terms; Industry Terms: Not Available to Industry
How to cite: pEGFPN1-Hs beta1 was a gift from James Hurley (Addgene plasmid # 45927 ; http://n2t.net/addgene:45927 ; RRID:Addgene_45927)
