[The description below was written by a language model from this plasmid's Addgene catalogue record.]
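Description:
pEGFPN1-Hs beta1 is a mammalian expression plasmid built on the commercial pEGFP-N1 backbone and carrying the human beta1 adaptin coding sequence (gene AP1B1), the large beta subunit of the AP-1 clathrin adaptor complex. The insert of about 2.8 kb was placed between the HindIII and EcoRI sites of the multiple cloning site, both of which remain intact, giving a total plasmid size of roughly 7.5 kb. Because the cloning site of this backbone lies upstream of the EGFP coding region, the adaptin is expressed with GFP fused to its C terminus. The record notes that part of the plasmid was derived from an earlier beta1 clone in the yeast two-hybrid vector pGADT7.

The plasmid is propagated in E. coli under kanamycin selection; copy number is recorded as unknown. The catalogue entry does not list the promoter or other regulatory elements and no feature table is provided. The pEGFP-N1 backbone is generally known to drive expression from the CMV immediate-early promoter with an SV40 polyadenylation signal, and to carry a kanamycin/neomycin resistance cassette that also permits G418 selection in mammalian cells, but these parts are not confirmed in this record.

The construct is suited to transient or stable expression of fluorescently tagged beta1 adaptin in cultured mammalian cells, allowing its localisation and membrane recruitment to be followed by microscopy. It was deposited in connection with work on the structural basis of AP-1 recruitment and activation by the small GTPase Arf1.
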