>Addgene plasmid #45927 | pEGFPN1-Hs beta1 | depositor partial sequence | sequence record 64616 | Beta1 adaptin
ACTGACTCAAAATATTTCACCACGACCAAGAAAGGGGAGATCTTCGAGCTGAAGGCAGAGCTCAACAGTG
ACAAGAAGGAGAAGAAGAAGGAGGCAGTGAAGAAAGTGATTGCATCGATGACCGTGGGCAAAGATGTCAG
TGCCCTCTTCCCCGATGTGGTCAACTGCATGCAGACGGACAACCTGGAGCTGAAGAAGCTGGTATACCTC
TACTTGATGAATTACGCCAAGAGTCAGCCTGACATGGCCATTATGGCCGTCAACACCTTTGTGAAGGACT
GTGAGGACCCCAACCCCCTCATCCGAGCCCTGGCAGTGCGGACCATGGGCTGCATCCGCGTTGACAAGAT
CACAGAGTACCTGTGCGAGCCACTCCGGAAGTGCCTGAAGGACGAGGATCCATATGTGCGCAAGACAGCA
GCTGTGTGCGTGGCCAAGCTCCACGACATCAACGCCCAGCTGGTGGAGGACCAGGGCTTCCTGGACACCC
TTAAAGACCTCATCTCCGACTCTAACCCCATGGTGGTGGCCAATGCAGTGGCAGCGCTCTCAGAAATTGC
CGAGTCTCACCCCAGCAGCAACCTGCTCGATCTGAACCCACAGTCCATCAACAAGCTGCTGACAGCCCTC
AATGAGTGCACCGAGTGGGGCCAGATCTTCATCCTGGACTGCCTCGCCAACTATATGCCCAAGGACGACC
GCGAGGCCCAGAGCATCTGTGAGCGGGTCACCCCCAGGCTCTCCCATGCCAACTCCGCTGTGGTGCTCTC
TGCTGTGAAGGTGCTGATGAAGTTCATGGAGATGTTGTCTAAGGACTTGGACTACTACGGCACACTGCTC
AAGAAGCTGGCCCCACCCCTGGTCACACTGCTGTCAGCCGAGCCAGAGCTGCAGTATGTGGCCCTGCGCA
ACATCAATCTCATCGTGCAGAAAAGGCCTGAGATCCTGAAGCATGAGATGAAGGTGTTCTTCGTGAAGTA
CAACGACCCTATCTACGTGAAGCTGGAGAAGCTGGACATCATGATCCGCCTGGCCTCTCAGGCCAACATC
GCCCAGGTGTTGGCAGAGCTGAGAGAGTACGCAACAGAAGTGGATGTGGACTTTGTACGGAAGGCTGTGC
GTGCTATTGGCCGCTGCGCCATCAAGGTGGAGCAATCTGCGGAGCGCTGTGTGAGCACGCTGCTCGACCT
CATCCAGACCAAGGTCAACTATGTGGTCCAGGAGGCCATCGTGGTCATCAAGGACATCTTCCGCAAGTAC
CCCAACAAGTATGAGAGTGTGATTGCCACACTGTGTGAGAATCTGGACTCCCTGGATGAGCCTGAGGCCC
GGGCTGCCATGATCTGGATTGTGGGCGAGTACGCGGAACGGATCGACAACGCAGATGAGCTGCTGGAGAG
CTTCCTCGAGGGCTTCCATGACAAGAGCACACAGGTCCAGCTGCAGCTGCTGACAGCCATTGTGAAACTC
TTTCTAAAGAAGCCAACAGAGACCCAGGAGCTGGTGCAGCAGGTCCTCAGTTTGGCCACTCAGGACTCAG
ATAACCCAGACCTGCGGGACCGTGGCTACATCTACTGGCGCCTGCTGTCCACGGACCCGGTGGCAGCCAA
GGAGGTGGTGTTGGCTGAGAAGCCACTCATCTCTGAAGAGACGGACCTCATTGAGCCCACACTGTTAGAC
GAGCTTATCTGCTACATCGGCACGCTGGCTTCCGTCTACCATAAGCCTCCCAGTGCCTTTGTGGAGGGGG
GCCGGGGCGTCGTGCACAAGAGCCTGCCACCTCGCACGGCCTCGAGTGAGAGCGCAGAGAGCCCTGAGAC
AGCCCCTACTGGAGCACCTCCTGGGGAGCAGCCAGATGTCATCCCCGCCCAGGGCGACCTGCTGGGTGAC
CTCCTCAACCTGGACCTCGGCCCCCCAGTGAGCGGCCCACCCCTGGCCACCTCCTCGGTGCAGATGGGAG
CTGTGGACCTTCTTGGCGGTGGCCTTGACAGCCTGATTGGGGGCACCAACTTCGTGGCACCTCCAACAGC
AGCAGTACCAGCCAATCTTGGAGCACCCATCGGCAGTGGCCTGAGTGACCTCTTTGACCTGACCAGTGGC
GTGGGCACCCTGTCAGGATCATATGTGGCCCCCAAAGCAGTCTGGCTCCCAGCCATGAAGGCTAAGGGGC
TGGAGATCTCAGGCACCTTCACCCGCCAGGTGGGCTCCATCTCCATGGACCTGCAGCTGACCAACAAGGC
CTTGCAGGTCATGACCGACTTTGCCATCCAGTTCAACCGCAACAGCTTTGGCCTGGCCCCCGCCGCCCCC
CTCCAGGTCCACGCACCACTCAGCCCCAACCAGACAGTGGAGATCTCCCTGCCTCTCAGCACGGTGGGCT
CGGTCATGAAGATGGAGCCTCTGAACAACCTCCAGGTGGCCGTGAAGAACAACATCGATGTCTTCTACTT
CAGCACCTTGTACCCACTGCACATCCTCTTTGTGGAGGACGGGAAGATGGACCGGCAGATGTTCCTGGCC
ACATGGAAGGATATTCCCAATGAGAATGAGGCCCAGTTCCAGATCAGAGACTGCCCCCTCAATGCAGAGG
CTGCGAGCAGCAAGCTGCAGAGCAGCAACATCTTCACTGTCGCCAAGAGGAACGTGGAGGGCCAGGACAT
GCTCTACCAGTCCCTGAAGCTGACCAACGGCATCTGGGTGCTGGCGGAGCTGCGGATCCAGCCGGGCAAC
CCCAGCTGCACGCTGTCCCTGAAGTGTCGAGCACCAGAGGTGTCCCAGCACGTGTACCAGGCCTACGAGA
CCATCCTCAAGAAC
