>Addgene plasmid #45927 | pEGFPN1-Hs beta1 | addgene partial sequence | sequence record 68546 | Ap1b1-F 5'-ccatcaaggtggagcaatctg-3'
GCTGCTCGACCTCATCCAGACCAAGGTCAACTATGTGGTCCAGGAGGCCATCGTGGTCATCAAGGACATC
TTCCGCAAGTACCCCAACAAGTATGAGAGTGTGATTGCCACACTGTGTGAGAATCTGGACTCCCTGGATG
AGCCTGAGGCCCGGGCTGCCATGATCTGGATTGTGGGCGAGTACGCGGAACGGATCGACAACGCAGATGA
GCTGCTGGAGAGCTTCCTCGAGGGCTTCCATGACAAGAGCACACAGGTCCAGCTGCAGCTGCTGACAGCC
ATTGTGAAACTCTTTCTAAAGAAGCCAACAGAGACCCAGGAGCTGGTGCAGCAGGTCCTCAGTTTGGCCA
CTCAGGACTCAGATAACCCAGACCTGCGGGACCGTGGCTACATCTACTGGCGCCTGCTGTCCACGGACCC
GGTGGCAGCCAAGGAGGTGGTGTTGGCTGAGAAGCCACTCATCTCTGAAGAGACGGACCTCATTGAGCCC
ACACTGTTAGACGAGCTTATCTGCTACATCGGCACGCTGGCTTCCGTCTACCATAAGCCTCCCAGTGCCT
TTGTGGAGGGGGGCCGGGGCGTCGTGCACAAGAGCCTGCCACCTCGCACGGCCTCGAGTGAGAGCGCAGA
GAGCCCTGAGACAGCCCCTACTGGAGCACCTCCTGGGGAGCAGCCAGATGTCATCCCCGCCCAGGGCGAC
CTGCTGGGTGACCTCCTCAACCTGGACCTCGGCCCCCCAGTGAGCGGCCCACCCCTGGCCACCTCCTCGG
TGCAGATGGGAGCTGTGGACCTTCTTGGCGGTGGCCTTGACAGCCTGATTGGGGGCACCAACTTCGTGGC
ACCTCCAACAGCAGCAGTACCAGCCAATCTTGGAGCACCCATCGGCAGTGGCCTTAGTGACCTCTTTGAC
CTGACCAGTGGCGTGGGCACCCTGTCAGGATCATATGTGGCCCCCAAAGCAGTCTGGCTCCCAGCCATGA
AGGCTAAGGGGCTGGAGATCTCAGGCACCTTCACCCGCCAGG
