>Addgene plasmid #45927 | pEGFPN1-Hs beta1 | addgene partial sequence | sequence record 68552 | EGFP-N 5'-CGTCGCCGTCCAGCTCGACCAG-3'
ACAGCTCCTCGCCCTTGCTCACCATGGTGGCGACCGGTGGATCCCGGGCCCGCGGTACCGTCGACTGCAG
AATTCGGTTCTTGAGGATGGTCTCGTAGGCCTGGTACACGTGCTGGGACACCTCTGGTGCTCGACACTTC
AGGGACAGCGTGCAGCTGGGGTTGCCCGGCTGGATCCGCAGCTCCGCCAGCACCCAGATGCCGTTGGTCA
GCTTCAGGGACTGGTAGAGCATGTCCTGGCCCTCCACGTTCCTCTTGGCGACAGTGAAGATGTTGCTGCT
CTGCAGCTTGCTGCTCGCAGCCTCTGCATTGAGGGGGCAGTCTCTGATCTGGAACTGGGCCTCATTCTCA
TTGGGAATATCCTTCCATGTGGCCAGGAACATCTGCCGGTCCATCTTCCCGTCCTCCACAAAGAGGATGT
GCAGTGGGTACAAGGTGCTGAAGTAGAAGACATCGATGTTGTTCTTCACGGCCACCTGGAGGTTGTTCAG
AGGCTCCATCTTCATGACCGAGCCCACCGTGCTGAGAGGCAGGGAGATCTCCACTGTCTGGTTGGGGCTG
AGTGGTGCGTGGACCTGGAGGGGGGCGGCGGGGGCCAGGCCAAAGCTGTTGCGGTTGAACTGGATGGCAA
AGTCGGTCATGACCTGCAAGGCCTTGTTGGTCAGCTGCAGGTCCATGGAGATGGAGCCCACCTGGCGGGT
GAAGGTGCCTGAGATCTCCAGCCCCTTAGCCTTCATGGCTGGGAGCCAGACTGCTTTGGGGGCCACATAT
GATCCTGACAGGGTGCCCACGCCACTGGTCAGGTCAAAGAGGTCACTAAGGCCACTGCCGATGGGTGCTC
CAAGATTGGCTGGTACTGCTGCTGTTGGAGGTGCCACGAAGTTGGTGCCCCCAATCAGGCTGTCAAGGCC
ACCGCCAAGAAGGTCCACAGCTCCCATCTGCACCGAGGAGGTGGCCAGGGGTGGGCCGCTCACTGGGGGG
CCGAGGTCCAGGTTGAGGAGGTCACCCAGCAGGTC
